Addgene plasmid #246806: pGGE-AtCLF
Purpose: A GreenGate entry vector containing coding region of AtCLF
Depositing lab: Danhua Jiang. Depositing organization: Institute of Genetics and Developmental Biology, Chinese Academy of Sciences.
Backbone
  Vector backbone: pGGE000
  Backbone size w/o insert (bp): 2686
  Vector type: GreenGate cloning entry vector
Growth in bacteria
  Bacterial resistance: Ampicillin, 100 μg/mL
  Growth temperature: 37°C
  Growth strain: DH5alpha
  Copy number: High Copy
Gene/Insert
  Gene/Insert name: AtCLF
  Species: A. thaliana (mustard weed)
  Insert size (bp): 2708
  Entrez Gene: CLF (a.k.a. AT2G23380, CURLY LEAF, F26B6.3, F26B6_3, ICU1, INCURVATA 1, SDG1, SET1, SETDOMAIN 1, SETDOMAIN GROUP 1)
  Cloning method: Restriction Enzyme; 5′ cloning site BsaI (not destroyed); 3′ cloning site BsaI (not destroyed)
  Sequencing primers: 5′ atgtgagttagctcactcattaggcac; 3′ gcaaggcgattaagttgggtaacg
Terms and licenses: Academic/Nonprofit Terms; Industry Terms: Not Available to Industry
How to cite: pGGE-AtCLF was a gift from Danhua Jiang (Addgene plasmid # 246806 ; http://n2t.net/addgene:246806 ; RRID:Addgene_246806)
