[The description below was written by a language model from this plasmid's Addgene catalogue record and pLannotate feature annotations shown in this document.]
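Description:
pGGE-AtCLF is a GreenGate entry (module) vector built on the pGGE000 backbone and carrying the coding region of Arabidopsis thaliana CURLY LEAF (CLF, AT2G23380, also known as ICU1 or SDG1). CLF is a SET-domain protein generally known as a histone methyltransferase subunit of the plant Polycomb repressive complex 2. The plasmid is a small bacterial cloning vector of about 5.4 kb. It is maintained in E. coli through a high-copy ColE1/pUC-type origin and selected with ampicillin via the bla (β-lactamase) gene and its own promoter. The short lacI, rop and bom fragments annotated in the feature table are backbone remnants rather than functional elements.

The CLF open reading frame of roughly 2.7 kb sits in the cloning region. Upstream are the lac promoter/operator, a CAP binding site and an SP6 promoter. Downstream are an oppositely oriented T7 promoter and a lacZα fragment. These are standard features of the parental cloning vector. No plant promoter, terminator, tag or reporter is annotated, so the plasmid is not an expression construct in its own right. The insert is flanked by BsaI sites that were retained after cloning. In the GreenGate system, this type IIS enzyme releases each module with defined overhangs, so several entry modules can be ligated in a fixed order into a plant transformation destination vector in a single Golden Gate reaction. The record does not give the overhang sequences, and it does not explain why a coding sequence was placed in the pGGE-type backbone. The stated purpose is simply to supply the AtCLF coding region as a reusable part for assembling plant constructs.
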