Features (pLannotate 1.2.2; 13 found; start..end, strand, type, name):
     96..200     +  promoter       AmpR promoter: bla
    201..1061    +  CDS            AmpR: β-lactamase; bla; confers resistance to ampicillin, carbenicillin, and related antibiotics
   1232..1820    +  rep_origin     ori: high-copy-number ColE1/pMB1/pBR322/pUC origin of replication
   2003..2095    +  CDS            lacI (fragment): lac repressor; lacI; The lac repressor binds to the lac operator to inhibit transcription in E. coli. This inhibition can be relieved by adding lactose or isopropyl-β-D-thiogalactopyranoside (IPTG).
   2108..2129    +  protein_bind   CAP binding site: CAP binding activates transcription in the presence of cAMP. E. coli catabolite activator protein
   2144..2174    +  promoter       lac promoter: promoter for the E. coli lac operon
   2182..2198    +  protein_bind   lac operator: The lac repressor binds to the lac operator to inhibit transcription in E. coli. This inhibition can be relieved by adding lactose or isopropyl-β-D-thiogalactopyranoside (IPTG). lac repressor encoded by lacI
   2212..2230    +  promoter       SP6 promoter: promoter for bacteriophage SP6 RNA polymerase
   2254..4959    +  CDS            CLF: CLF_ARATH - Also known as ICU1 From Arabidopsis thaliana (Mouse-ear cress).
   4981..4999    -  promoter       T7 promoter: promoter for bacteriophage T7 RNA polymerase
   5001..5153    +  CDS            lacZα (fragment): LacZα fragment of β-galactosidase; lacZ fragment
   5159..5258    -  misc_feature   bom (fragment): basis of mobility region from pBR322
   5360..1       -  CDS            rop (fragment) (across the origin): Rop protein, which maintains plasmids at low copy number; rop
>Addgene plasmid #246806 | pGGE-AtCLF | addgene full sequence | sequence record 494298 | Addgene NGS Result
GACGAAAGGGCCTCGTGATACGCCTATTTTTATAGGTTAATGTCATGATAATAATGGTTTCTTAGACGTC
AGGTGGCACTTTTCGGGGAAATGTGCGCGGAACCCCTATTTGTTTATTTTTCTAAATACATTCAAATATG
TATCCGCTCATGAGACAATAACCCTGATAAATGCTTCAATAATATTGAAAAAGGAAGAGTATGAGTATTC
AACATTTCCGTGTCGCCCTTATTCCCTTTTTTGCGGCATTTTGCCTTCCTGTTTTTGCTCACCCAGAAAC
GCTGGTGAAAGTAAAAGATGCTGAAGATCAGTTGGGTGCACGAGTGGGTTACATCGAACTGGATCTCAAC
AGCGGTAAGATCCTTGAGAGTTTTCGCCCCGAAGAACGTTTTCCAATGATGAGCACTTTTAAAGTTCTGC
TATGTGGCGCGGTATTATCCCGTATTGACGCCGGGCAAGAGCAACTCGGTCGCCGCATACACTATTCTCA
GAATGACTTGGTTGAGTACTCACCAGTCACAGAAAAGCATCTTACGGATGGCATGACAGTAAGAGAATTA
TGCAGTGCTGCCATAACCATGAGTGATAACACTGCGGCCAACTTACTTCTGACAACGATCGGAGGACCGA
AGGAGCTAACCGCTTTTTTGCACAACATGGGGGATCATGTAACTCGCCTTGATCGTTGGGAACCGGAGCT
GAATGAAGCCATACCAAACGACGAGCGTGACACCACGATGCCTGTAGCAATGGCAACAACGTTGCGCAAA
CTATTAACTGGCGAACTACTTACTCTAGCTTCCCGGCAACAATTAATAGACTGGATGGAGGCGGATAAAG
TTGCAGGACCACTTCTGCGCTCGGCCCTTCCGGCTGGCTGGTTTATTGCTGATAAATCTGGAGCCGGTGA
GCGTGGCTCTCGAGGTATCATTGCAGCACTGGGGCCAGATGGTAAGCCCTCCCGTATCGTAGTTATCTAC
ACGACGGGGAGTCAGGCAACTATGGATGAACGAAATAGACAGATCGCTGAGATAGGTGCCTCACTGATTA
AGCATTGGTAACTGTCAGACCAAGTTTACTCATATATACTTTAGATTGATTTAAAACTTCATTTTTAATT
TAAAAGGATCTAGGTGAAGATCCTTTTTGATAATCTCATGACCAAAATCCCTTAACGTGAGTTTTCGTTC
CACTGAGCGTCAGACCCCGTAGAAAAGATCAAAGGATCTTCTTGAGATCCTTTTTTTCTGCGCGTAATCT
GCTGCTTGCAAACAAAAAAACCACCGCTACCAGCGGTGGTTTGTTTGCCGGATCAAGAGCTACCAACTCT
TTTTCCGAAGGTAACTGGCTTCAGCAGAGCGCAGATACCAAATACTGTTCTTCTAGTGTAGCCGTAGTTA
GGCCACCACTTCAAGAACTCTGTAGCACCGCCTACATACCTCGCTCTGCTAATCCTGTTACCAGTGGCTG
CTGCCAGTGGCGATAAGTCGTGTCTTACCGGGTTGGACTCAAGACGATAGTTACCGGATAAGGCGCAGCG
GTCGGGCTGAACGGGGGGTTCGTGCACACAGCCCAGCTTGGAGCGAACGACCTACACCGAACTGAGATAC
CTACAGCGTGAGCTATGAGAAAGCGCCACGCTTCCCGAAGGGAGAAAGGCGGACAGGTATCCGGTAAGCG
GCAGGGTCGGAACAGGAGAGCGCACGAGGGAGCTTCCAGGGGGAAACGCCTGGTATCTTTATAGTCCTGT
CGGGTTTCGCCACCTCTGACTTGAGCGTCGATTTTTGTGATGCTCGTCAGGGGGGCGGAGCCTATGGAAA
AACGCCAGCAACGCGGCCTTTTTACGGTTCCTGGCCTTTTGCTGGCCTTTTGCTCACATGTTCTTTCCTG
CGTTATCCCCTGATTCTGTGGATAACCGTATTACCGCCTTTGAGTGAGCTGATACCGCTCGCCGCAGCCG
AACGACCGAGCGCAGCGAGTCAGTGAGCGAGGAAGCGGAAGAGCGCCCAATACGCAAACCGCCTCTCCCC
GCGCGTTGGCCGATTCATTAATGCAGCTGGCACGACAGGTTTCCCGACTGGAAAGCGGGCAGTGAGCGCA
ACGCAATTAATGTGAGTTAGCTCACTCATTAGGCACCCCAGGCTTTACACTTTATGCTTCCGGCTCGTAT
GTTGTGTGGAATTGTGAGCGGATAACAATTTCACACGAGCTATTTAGGTGACACTATAGAAGTGAAGCTT
GGTCTCACTGCAAATGGCGTCAGAAGCTTCGCCTTCTTCTTCGGCCACCAGATCGGAGCCACCCAAAGAC
TCTCCGGCGGAGGAGAGAGGTCCAGCTTCTAAGGAAGTATCAGAAGTAATAGAATCGCTAAAGAAGAAGC
TTGCAGCTGATAGGTGTATATCAATAAAGAAAAGGATTGATGAAAACAAGAAGAATTTGTTTGCTATTAC
TCAAAGTTTTATGAGGTCTTCTATGGAACGAGGAGGTAGCTGTAAAGATGGCAGTGATCTTTTAGTTAAG
AGGCAAAGAGATTCGCCAGGTATGAAAAGCGGAATCGATGAAAGTAATAACAACAGATATGTAGAAGATG
GACCTGCCAGTTCAGGAATGGTTCAAGGATCTAGTGTCCCTGTCAAAATTTCCTTACGTCCTATCAAAAT
GCCTGATATCAAACGTTTGTCACCTTATACCACATGGGTTTTTCTGGACAGAAATCAAAGAATGACTGAA
GACCAGTCTGTAGTGGGTCGAAGGAGAATTTATTATGATCAAACTGGCGGGGAAGCGCTTATCTGCAGTG
ATAGTGAAGAGGAGGCCATTGACGACGAAGAAGAAAAAAGAGATTTTTTGGAGCCTGAAGATTATATTAT
TCGCATGACCCTTGAGCAACTAGGTCTTTCAGACTCAGTCCTGGCGGAACTAGCAAGTTTCTTGTCTAGA
AGTACTAGTGAAATCAAGGCAAGACATGGAGTGCTTATGAAGGAAAAAGAAGTATCCGAGAGTGGCGATA
ATCAAGCAGAGAGCTCCCTTCTCAACAAAGATATGGAAGGAGCATTAGATTCTTTCGATAACCTGTTCTG
CCGTAGATGCCTTGTATTTGATTGCCGGCTTCATGGGTGTTCACAGGATCTCATTTTTCCGGCTGAGAAA
CCAGCTCCATGGTGTCCTCCTGTAGATGAAAATTTAACCTGTGGTGCAAACTGCTATAAAACGCTTCTCA
AGTCTGGAAGATTTCCGGGATATGGCACCATTGAAGGTAAAACTGGCACTTCATCAGATGGTGCAGGTAC
TAAAACCACACCCACGAAGTTCTCCAGCAAACTTAATGGGAGAAAACCAAAGACCTTCCCAAGTGAAAGT
GCATCGTCTAATGAAAAGTGCGCACTAGAAACAAGTGACTCAGAGAATGGACTACAGCAGGATACCAATT
CCGATAAAGTTTCATCATCGCCAAAGGTGAAAGGTAGTGGGAGACGAGTAGGTCGTAAGAGGAACAAAAA
CCGAGTTGCTGAGCGAGTTCCTCGTAAGACTCAGAAGAGGCAGAAGAAGACAGAAGCCTCGGATAGTGAT
TCCATCGCCAGTGGAAGTTGTTCACCCAGCGATGCAAAACATAAAGATAATGAAGATGCTACTTCCTCTT
CTCAGAAGCATGTAAAATCTGGGAACTCCGGGAAGTCAAGGAAGAATGGCACTCCTGCCGAAGTCTCCAA
TAATTCTGTGAAGGATGACGTTCCTGTTTGCCAGTCAAATGAGGTTGCGTCAGAGCTTGATGCGCCGGGT
AGTGATGAAAGTCTAAGGAAAGAAGAGTTTATGGGTGAAACTGTATCTCGAGGAAGATTGGCTACAAATA
AGTTGTGGAGGCCACTTGAGAAAAGCCTTTTTGATAAAGGTGTTGAGATTTTTGGAATGAATAGCTGCTT
GATTGCTAGAAATCTTTTGAGTGGTTTCAAATCATGTTGGGAGGTCTTCCAATACATGACGTGCTCGGAA
AATAAAGCTTCCTTCTTTGGAGGTGATGGATTGAATCCTGATGGCTCTTCCAAGTTCGATATCAATGGAA
ATATGGTTAATAACCAAGTGAGGAGAAGGTCAAGATTTCTACGTAGGAGAGGCAAAGTGCGGCGCTTGAA
GTATACCTGGAAGTCTGCTGCATATCATTCAATTAGGAAAAGAATTACTGAGAAGAAAGACCAGCCCTGC
CGTCAGTTTAATCCATGTAACTGCAAAATTGCTTGTGGGAAGGAATGTCCTTGTTTGCTAAACGGGACTT
GCTGCGAGAAGTACTGCGGTTGCCCAAAGAGCTGCAAGAATAGGTTTAGAGGTTGTCATTGTGCCAAAAG
TCAGTGTCGAAGCCGCCAGTGTCCATGCTTTGCTGCAGATCGGGAATGTGACCCAGATGTTTGTAGAAAC
TGCTGGGTCATTGGTGGGGATGGTTCGCTTGGGGTCCCAAGCCAAAGAGGCGATAATTATGAGTGCAGGA
ATATGAAATTGCTCCTGAAACAACAACAAAGGGTTTTACTTGGAATATCTGATGTTTCTGGTTGGGGAGC
TTTCTTAAAGAACAGTGTAAGTAAGCATGAATACCTTGGGGAATACACAGGAGAGCTGATCTCACATAAA
GAGGCAGATAAACGCGGGAAGATATACGATCGCGAGAACTGCTCTTTTCTCTTCAATCTAAACGATCAGT
TTGTGCTAGATGCTTACAGGAAAGGAGATAAACTGAAATTCGCCAACCATTCTCCTGAACCTAACTGTTA
CGCAAAGGTCATCATGGTTGCTGGAGATCACAGGGTGGGGATCTTCGCAAAAGAGAGGATACTGGCTGGA
GAAGAACTATTTTACGATTACCGGTATGAGCCAGATCGAGCTCCAGCTTGGGCCAAAAAACCTGAAGCTC
CTGGTTCTAAGAAAGACGAAAATGTTACACCTTCTGTTGGTAGACCCAAGAAGCTTGCTACTATGAGACC
GAATTCTCGCCCTATAGTGAGTCGTATTACCTGGCCGTCGTTTTACAACGTCGTGACTGGGAAAACCCTG
GCGTTACCCAACTTAATCGCCTTGCAGCACATCCCCCTTTCGCCAGCTGGCGTAATAGCGAAGAGGCCCG
CACCGATCGCCCTTCCCAACAGTTGCGCAGCCTGAATGGCGAATGGCGCCTGATGCGGTATTTTCTCCTT
ACGCATCTGTGCGGTATTTCACACCGCATATGGTGCACTCTCAGTACAATCTGCTCTGATGCCGCATAGT
TAAGCCAGCCCCGACACCCGCCAACACCCGCTGACGCGCCCTGACGGGCTTGTCTGCTCCCGGCATCCGC
TTACAGACAAGCTGTGACCGTCTCCGGGAGCTGCATGTGTCAGAGGTTTTCACCGTCATCACCGAAACGC
GCGA
